>Addgene plasmid #226978 | pET28a-OuIAD(F401A) | addgene full sequence | sequence record 451215 | Addgene NGS Result
CCCGACATTATCGCGAGCCCATTTATACCCATATAAATCAGCATCCATGTTGGAATTTAATCGCGGCCTA
GAGCAAGACGTTTCCCGTTGAATATGGCTCATAACACCCCTTGTATTACTGTTTATGTAAGCAGACAGTT
TTATTGTTCATGACCAAAATCCCTTAACGTGAGTTTTCGTTCCACTGAGCGTCAGACCCCGTAGAAAAGA
TCAAAGGATCTTCTTGAGATCCTTTTTTTCTGCGCGTAATCTGCTGCTTGCAAACAAAAAAACCACCGCT
ACCAGCGGTGGTTTGTTTGCCGGATCAAGAGCTACCAACTCTTTTTCCGAAGGTAACTGGCTTCAGCAGA
GCGCAGATACCAAATACTGTCCTTCTAGTGTAGCCGTAGTTAGGCCACCACTTCAAGAACTCTGTAGCAC
CGCCTACATACCTCGCTCTGCTAATCCTGTTACCAGTGGCTGCTGCCAGTGGCGATAAGTCGTGTCTTAC
CGGGTTGGACTCAAGACGATAGTTACCGGATAAGGCGCAGCGGTCGGGCTGAACGGGGGGTTCGTGCACA
CAGCCCAGCTTGGAGCGAACGACCTACACCGAACTGAGATACCTACAGCGTGAGCTATGAGAAAGCGCCA
CGCTTCCCGAAGGGAGAAAGGCGGACAGGTATCCGGTAAGCGGCAGGGTCGGAACAGGAGAGCGCACGAG
GGAGCTTCCAGGGGGAAACGCCTGGTATCTTTATAGTCCTGTCGGGTTTCGCCACCTCTGACTTGAGCGT
CGATTTTTGTGATGCTCGTCAGGGGGGCGGAGCCTATGGAAAAACGCCAGCAACGCGGCCTTTTTACGGT
TCCTGGCCTTTTGCTGGCCTTTTGCTCACATGTTCTTTCCTGCGTTATCCCCTGATTCTGTGGATAACCG
TATTACCGCCTTTGAGTGAGCTGATACCGCTCGCCGCAGCCGAACGACCGAGCGCAGCGAGTCAGTGAGC
GAGGAAGCGGAAGAGCGCCTGATGCGGTATTTTCTCCTTACGCATCTGTGCGGTATTTCACACCGCAATG
GTGCACTCTCAGTACAATCTGCTCTGATGCCGCATAGTTAAGCCAGTATACACTCCGCTATCGCTACGTG
ACTGGGTCATGGCTGCGCCCCGACACCCGCCAACACCCGCTGACGCGCCCTGACGGGCTTGTCTGCTCCC
GGCATCCGCTTACAGACAAGCTGTGACCGTCTCCGGGAGCTGCATGTGTCAGAGGTTTTCACCGTCATCA
CCGAAACGCGCGAGGCAGCTGCGGTAAAGCTCATCAGCGTGGTCGTGAAGCGATTCACAGATGTCTGCCT
GTTCATCCGCGTCCAGCTCGTTGAGTTTCTCCAGAAGCGTTAATGTCTGGCTTCTGATAAAGCGGGCCAT
GTTAAGGGCGGTTTTTTCCTGTTTGGTCACTGATGCCTCCGTGTAAGGGGGATTTCTGTTCATGGGGGTA
ATGATACCGATGAAACGAGAGAGGATGCTCACGATACGGGTTACTGATGATGAACATGCCCGGTTACTGG
AACGTTGTGAGGGTAAACAACTGGCGGTATGGATGCGGCGGGACCAGAGAAAAATCACTCAGGGTCAATG
CCAGCGCTTCGTTAATACAGATGTAGGTGTTCCACAGGGTAGCCAGCAGCATCCTGCGATGCAGATCCGG
AACATAATGGTGCAGGGCGCTGACTTCCGCGTTTCCAGACTTTACGAAACACGGAAACCGAAGACCATTC
ATGTTGTTGCTCAGGTCGCAGACGTTTTGCAGCAGCAGTCGCTTCACGTTCGCTCGCGTATCGGTGATTC
ATTCTGCTAACCAGTAAGGCAACCCCGCCAGCCTAGCCGGGTCCTCAACGACAGGAGCACGATCATGCGC
ACCCGTGGGGCCGCCATGCCGGCGATAATGGCCTGCTTCTCGCCGAAACGTTTGGTGGCGGGACCAGTGA
CGAAGGCTTGAGCGAGGGCGTGCAAGATTCCGAATACCGCAAGCGACAGGCCGATCATCGTCGCGCTCCA
GCGAAAGCGGTCCTCGCCGAAAATGACCCAGAGCGCTGCCGGCACCTGTCCTACGAGTTGCATGATAAAG
AAGACAGTCATAAGTGCGGCGACGATAGTCATGCCCCGCGCCCACCGGAAGGAGCTGACTGGGTTGAAGG
CTCTCAAGGGCATCGGTCGAGATCCCGGTGCCTAATGAGTGAGCTAACTTACATTAATTGCGTTGCGCTC
ACTGCCCGCTTTCCAGTCGGGAAACCTGTCGTGCCAGCTGCATTAATGAATCGGCCAACGCGCGGGGAGA
GGCGGTTTGCGTATTGGGCGCCAGGGTGGTTTTTCTTTTCACCAGTGAGACGGGCAACAGCTGATTGCCC
TTCACCGCCTGGCCCTGAGAGAGTTGCAGCAAGCGGTCCACGCTGGTTTGCCCCAGCAGGCGAAAATCCT
GTTTGATGGTGGTTAACGGCGGGATATAACATGAGCTGTCTTCGGTATCGTCGTATCCCACTACCGAGAT
ATCCGCACCAACGCGCAGCCCGGACTCGGTAATGGCGCGCATTGCGCCCAGCGCCATCTGATCGTTGGCA
ACCAGCATCGCAGTGGGAACGATGCCCTCATTCAGCATTTGCATGGTTTGTTGAAAACCGGACATGGCAC
TCCAGTCGCCTTCCCGTTCCGCTATCGGCTGAATTTGATTGCGAGTGAGATATTTATGCCAGCCAGCCAG
ACGCAGACGCGCCGAGACAGAACTTAATGGGCCCGCTAACAGCGCGATTTGCTGGTGACCCAATGCGACC
AGATGCTCCACGCCCAGTCGCGTACCGTCTTCATGGGAGAAAATAATACTGTTGATGGGTGTCTGGTCAG
AGACATCAAGAAATAACGCCGGAACATTAGTGCAGGCAGCTTCCACAGCAATGGCATCCTGGTCATCCAG
CGGATAGTTAATGATCAGCCCACTGACGCGTTGCGCGAGAAGATTGTGCACCGCCGCTTTACAGGCTTCG
ACGCCGCTTCGTTCTACCATCGACACCACCACGCTGGCACCCAGTTGATCGGCGCGAGATTTAATCGCCG
CGACAATTTGCGACGGCGCGTGCAGGGCCAGACTGGAGGTGGCAACGCCAATCAGCAACGACTGTTTGCC
CGCCAGTTGTTGTGCCACGCGGTTGGGAATGTAATTCAGCTCCGCCATCGCCGCTTCCACTTTTTCCCGC
GTTTTCGCAGAAACGTGGCTGGCCTGGTTCACCACGCGGGAAACGGTCTGATAAGAGACACCGGCATACT
CTGCGACATCGTATAACGTTACTGGTTTCACATTCACCACCCTGAATTGACTCTCTTCCGGGCGCTATCA
TGCCATACCGCGAAAGGTTTTGCGCCATTCGATGGTGTCCGGGATCTCGACGCTCTCCCTTATGCGACTC
CTGCATTAGGAAGCAGCCCAGTAGTAGGTTGAGGCCGTTGAGCACCGCCGCCGCAAGGAATGGTGCATGC
AAGGAGATGGCGCCCAACAGTCCCCCGGCCACGGGGCCTGCCACCATACCCACGCCGAAACAAGCGCTCA
TGAGCCCGAAGTGGCGAGCCCGATCTTCCCCATCGGTGATGTCGGCGATATAGGCGCCAGCAACCGCACC
TGTGGCGCCGGTGATGCCGGCCACGATGCGTCCGGCGTAGAGGATCGAGATCTCGATCCCGCGAAATTAA
TACGACTCACTATAGGGGAATTGTGAGCGGATAACAATTCCCCTCTAGAAATAATTTTGTTTAACTTTAA
GAAGGAGATATACCATGGGCAGCAGCCATCATCATCATCATCACAGCAGCGGCCTGGTGCCGCGCGGCAG
CCATATGGAGGAGTCTCTGGTTCTCGAGATGCTGCAGACCGGTAAGACGGCCACGTGGCCGGCAAAGAAT
CAGCTGCAGGAAAGCGGCGAGGTCGTCGACAAGGAGGTCAAGGGCACTCCTTCGACCGACCGCACCAGGC
GCATGAAGGAACGCTTCATGAATGCCAAGTGCAAGATGGACATGGAGGCGCCCATCGCATATACCAAGGC
ATGGCGCGAGCATGAAGGCAAGCCGCTTTATGTCCGCAGGGGGCTTGCCTATAAGTATATGCTCGAGCAC
CTCACGCCGGCTATCCGTGAGGACGAGCTCATCACCATGTCCAAGACGCGCTATGACCGTGGTGCCACCC
AGGTCCCCCAATTCGCCACTGACTTCATGATCTCCTTCCTCACCCAGGCCGAAGACCAGAAGGAAGAGGC
AAAGCTGTATTCCGTCGAGGGCAAGGATGAGGCCCATACGGTCGAAGAGGAAGGGTGGACCAAGGTCGGC
CAGCTGTTCTCCATCCGCGAGGAGGAGGTCAAGCCGATGCTTGAGGTCCTCGAGTATTGGAAGACGCGCT
GCGTTGAGAACGTGTCCGACGATTGGATGAAGACCTCCTTCCCCTACTACCAGGACTACGTCAACGCAAA
GAAGGTCGGCCTCTTCCCGGGGTCGGGCCTGCATGCCGGCTGTGACGGCCGCTGGATTCCCGCCTATGAC
GTTGCCCTCGGGGGCCTCAACAGGGTAATCGAGGAGTGCCGCGAGAAGATCGAGAAGACCGTGGTGACCA
CCAAGGAGGTCGCCGACAAGGTCTTCTTCTGGCAAGGCTGCATCTATGCCTGCGAGGGCGCGATCGCCTG
GGCCCACAACTATGCGGTCGAGGCCCGGCGCCTTGCCGAGACTGCGGTCGAGCCACGCAAGACCGAGCTT
CTCGAGATGGCAGAACGCCTCGATCGCGTCCCTGCCGAAGCACCCCGCAACTTCATGGAAGCCGTCCAGG
CCCTTTGGACCACCCAGATCCTCGTCATCTCCGACTCCCTTGCCCTCGGCGTCTCCCCGGGCCGTTGGGG
CAAGTTCCTTGAGCCTTATTACGAGAAGGATCTTGCCGAGGGGCGCATCACCAAGGGACAGGCCCTTGAG
GTCATGGAGCTGCTCCGTATCAAATTCTCGACTGAGGAGTACATCACCCCGTCCCTCTGGGCGGCCATGG
CCTCCTCGAACTCGGCGATGAACCTTGCCGTTGGCGGCCTCGATCCCAAGACGGGCAAGTGCACCGACAA
CGAGATCGAGGACCTCATCCTCGAGGCCGGCATCAACATGCCCACCCCGCAACCGACCCTCTCGATCCTT
CTCTCCGACAAGACGACAGACCATCTCGCCATCAAGGCCGCCGAGTGCACCAAGGCCGGCAACGGGTATC
CCGCGTGGTTTAACTATGACATGATGGTCCAACACAACCTCGCTATGTATCGCGACGAGGGCATCACCCT
TGAGGACGCCCGCAACTGTGCGCTCTCCGGCTGCGTCGAGAACGGCCTCGCCGGTACCGGTCACCCCATC
GCCCACCCGGCCTTCTACAACGAGGGCAAGACCATCGAGCTTGCCTGCAACGAAGGCGTCGACCCCCGCA
CGGGCATCAAGGTCATGGATGGCATCGTCCCCATCAAGACGTACGAGGACCTTTGGGACAACTTCATCAA
GATCCGCGAGCACTTCATGCATGTCTACATGCAGTACTGGAATGAGGTCGTCGCCTGCCAGCGCGACATC
CACCCCAAGATCATGGGCTCCGTCCTCATGCATGACTGCATCGAGTCCGGCCGCCCGGTTGACAATCTCG
GCTGCCGCTACAACGGTTCCGTCACGCTGCTCGACTCCGGTACAGTTAACGTGGTCAACGGTCTCGCGGC
CATCAAGAAGCTCGTCTTCGAGGACCACAAGTACACTTGGGATGAGTTCAAGGAGGCCATGGACAATAAC
TTCGGTTTCGTGCTTGGTGCCGAGAAGGGCAACTTCTCCATGCTCAACCAGGAGATCGACCCTGAAAAGC
ACATGAAGTACGCCCATATCCACCGAGATGTCCTCAACGCACCCAAGTTTGGCAACGACGATGACTTCGT
TGACGACATCTTTGTCGACCTCTGGCATGACTACGACCGCGTTACCGCGTCCGAAACCACCTACAACGGC
TACCGCTGGATCACCGCCGCGCTTTCCATATCCGCCCATGGCCCGCATGGTCGTGTGACCGGCGCTACCC
CTGACGGTCGTCTCTCCGGAGTGACGCTGTGCGACGGCATCCTGTCCGCCTCGCCTGGCACCGACGTGAA
CGGTCCGATCGCCCTCATCCGCTCCGGCGTGAAGCTGGATCCGACCGAGTTCGCCTCGGTGCAGCTCAAT
ATGAAGTTCCATCCGACTGCCATCCGCGGTGACGAGGGCTCGAGGAACTTCGTGGACTTCATCCACAGCT
ACTTCCAGATGGGCGGCTATCACGTCCAGTTCAACATCGTGGATTCGAAGATGCTGCGAGACGCCCAGGA
TCATCCGCAGAACTATCGCGACCTGATGGTCCGTGTCGCCGGCTTCTCAGCCTACTGGAACGAGCTCGGC
AAACCCATCCAGGACGAGGTCATTGCTCGTACCGAGTACGACGCTCTCTGACTCGAGCACCACCACCACC
ACCACTGAGATCCGGCTGCTAACAAAGCCCGAAAGGAAGCTGAGTTGGCTGCTGCCACCGCTGAGCAATA
ACTAGCATAACCCCTTGGGGCCTCTAAACGGGTCTTGAGGGGTTTTTTGCTGAAAGGAGGAACTATATCC
GGATTGGCGAATGGG
[124 nt withheld, positions 6666-6789]
C
[91 nt withheld, positions 6791-6881]
A
[49 nt withheld, positions 6883-6931]
CCTTTGACGTTGGAGTCCACGTTCTTT
[37 nt withheld, positions 6959-6995]
ACCCTATCTCGGTCTATTCTTTTGATTTATAAGGGATTTTGCCGATTTCGGCCTATTGGTTAAAAAATGA
GCTGATTTAACAAAAATTTAACGCGAATTTTAACAAAATATTAACGCTTACAATTTAGGTGGCACTTTTC
GGGGAAATGTGCGCGGAACCCCTATTTGTTTATTTTTCTAAATACATTCAAATATGTATCCGCTCATGAA
TTAATTCTTAGAAAAACTCATCGAGCATCAAATGAAACTGCAATTTATTCATATCAGGATTATCAATACC
ATATTTTTGAAAAAGCCGTTTCTGTAATGAAGGAGAAAACTCACCGAGGCAGTTCCATAGGATGGCAAGA
TCCTGGTATCGGTCTGCGATTCCGACTCGTCCAACATCAATACAACCTATTAATTTCCCCTCGTCAAAAA
TAAGGTTATCAAGTGAGAAATCACCATGAGTGACGACTGAATCCGGTGAGAATGGCAAAAGTTTATGCAT
TTCTTTCCAGACTTGTTCAACAGGCCAGCCATTACGCTCGTCATCAAAATCACTCGCATCAACCAAACCG
TTATTCATTCGTGATTGCGCCTGAGCGAGACGAAATACGCGATCGCTGTTAAAAGGACAATTACAAACAG
GAATCGAATGCAACCGGCGCAGGAACACTGCCAGCGCATCAACAATATTTTCACCTGAATCAGGATATTC
TTCTAATACCTGGAATGCTGTTTTCCCGGGGATCGCAGTGGTGAGTAACCATGCATCATCAGGAGTACGG
ATAAAATGCTTGATGGTCGGAAGAGGCATAAATTCCGTCAGCCAGTTTAGTCTGACCATCTCATCTGTAA
CATCATTGGCAACGCTACCTTTGCCATGTTTCAGAAACAACTCTGGCGCATCGGGCTTCCCATACAATCG
ATAGATTGTCGCACCTGATTG
Features (pLannotate 1.2.2; 20 found; start..end, strand, type, name):
    224..812     +  rep_origin     ori: high-copy-number ColE1/pMB1/pBR322/pUC origin of replication
    998..1137    -  misc_feature   bom: basis of mobility region from pBR322
   1239..1430    -  CDS            rop: Rop protein, which maintains plasmids at low copy number; rop
   1447..1827    +  CDS            YPB1_ECOLX: Protein predicted: Swiss-Prot protein existence level 4. From Escherichia coli.
   1899..2190    -  CDS            TcR (fragment): tetracycline efflux protein; tet; confers resistance to tetracycline
   2205..2226    -  protein_bind   CAP binding site: CAP binding activates transcription in the presence of cAMP. E. coli catabolite activator protein
   2239..3321    -  CDS            lacI: lac repressor; lacI; The lac repressor binds to the lac operator to inhibit transcription in E. coli. This inhibition can be relieved by adding lactose or isopropyl-β-D-thiogalactopyranoside (IPTG).
   3322..3399    -  promoter       lacI promoter: lacI
   3407..3686    -  CDS            TcR (fragment): tetracycline efflux protein; tet; confers resistance to tetracycline
   3708..3726    +  promoter       T7 promoter: promoter for bacteriophage T7 RNA polymerase
   3727..3751    +  protein_bind   lac operator: The lac repressor binds to the lac operator to inhibit transcription in E. coli. This inhibition can be relieved by adding lactose or isopropyl-β-D-thiogalactopyranoside (IPTG). lac repressor encoded by lacI
   3766..3788    +  RBS            RBS: efficient ribosome binding site from bacteriophage T7 gene 10 (Olins and Rangwala, 1989)
   3807..3823    +  CDS            capTEV™ (fragment): composite tag for in vivo biotinylation, TEV protease cleavage, and 6xHis tagging
   3834..3851    +  CDS            thrombin site: thrombin recognition and cleavage site
   6498..6515    +  CDS            9xHis (fragment): 9xHis affinity tag
   6525..6574    +  CDS            SET1 (fragment): solubility-enhancement tag derived from T7 phage gene 10B
   6582..6629    +  terminator     T7 terminator: transcription terminator for bacteriophage T7 RNA polymerase
   6666..7094    +  rep_origin     f1 ori (sequence partly withheld): f1 bacteriophage origin of replication; arrow indicates direction of (+) strand synthesis
   7147..7204    +  promoter       AmpR promoter (fragment): bla
   7213..102     -  CDS            KanR (across the origin): aminoglycoside phosphotransferase; aph(3')-Ia; confers resistance to kanamycin in bacteria or G418 (Geneticin®) in eukaryotes
