[The description below was written by a language model from this plasmid's Addgene catalogue record and pLannotate feature annotations shown in this document.]
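Description:
pET28a-OuIAD(F401A) is a bacterial expression plasmid built on the pET28a backbone for producing a point variant of indoleacetate decarboxylase (IAD) from Olsenella uli DSM 7084 in E. coli. The insert, introduced by Gibson cloning, carries the F401A substitution and is fused at its N terminus to the backbone-encoded His6 tag. The feature table shows this tag region (annotated as a short fragment of a composite tag) followed by a thrombin cleavage site, which would allow tag removal after affinity purification. The annotation software did not label the IAD coding sequence itself, but it evidently occupies the unannotated stretch between the thrombin site and the downstream vector elements. A second His-tag sequence from the backbone lies after this region; the record lists only an N-terminal tag, so whether the downstream one is translated is not stated.

Expression is driven by a T7 promoter with an adjacent lac operator and the strong T7 gene 10 ribosome binding site, and it ends at the T7 terminator. The plasmid also carries lacI under its own promoter, so transcription stays repressed until IPTG is added in a host that supplies T7 RNA polymerase. Propagation relies on a pBR322-type origin accompanied by the bom and rop elements, and selection is by kanamycin resistance; an f1 origin is also present. Short annotated fragments such as TcR, the AmpR promoter and the solubility tag are backbone remnants or partial matches rather than functional parts. IAD is a glycyl radical enzyme that forms skatole, and the associated publication concerns mechanistic studies of it, so this variant presumably serves to probe the role of residue F401 in recombinant, purified protein.
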