Addgene plasmid #226978: pET28a-OuIAD(F401A)
Purpose: Expressing Olsenella uli indoleacetate decarboxylase (IAD) F401A variant in E. coli
Depositing lab: Emily Balskus. Depositing organization: Harvard University. Publication: Mechanistic Studies of a Skatole-Forming Glycyl Radical Enzyme Suggest Reaction Initiation via Hydrogen Atom Transfer. Fu B, Nazemi A, Levin BJ, Yang Z, Kulik HJ, Balskus EP. J Am Chem Soc. 2022 Jun 29;144(25):11110-11119. doi: 10.1021/jacs.1c13580. Epub 2022 Jun 15. PubMed 35704859.
Backbone
  Vector backbone: pET28a
  Vector type: Bacterial Expression
Growth in bacteria
  Bacterial resistance: Kanamycin, 50 μg/mL
  Growth temperature: 37°C
  Growth strain: DH5alpha
  Copy number: High Copy
Gene/Insert
  Gene/Insert name: OuIAD(F401A)
  Species: Olsenella uli DSM 7084
  Mutation: F401A
  Tag / fusion protein: His6 (on backbone) (N terminal on insert)
  Cloning method: Gibson Cloning
Terms and licenses: Academic/Nonprofit Terms; Industry Terms: Not Available to Industry
How to cite: pET28a-OuIAD(F401A) was a gift from Emily Balskus (Addgene plasmid # 226978 ; http://n2t.net/addgene:226978 ; RRID:Addgene_226978)
